Addgene plasmid #143832: TFORF1676
Purpose: Lentiviral vector for overexpressing transcription factor ORFs with unique 24-bp barcodes. Barcodes facilitate identification of transcription factors in pooled screens.
Depositing lab: Feng Zhang. Depositing organization: Broad Institute. Publication: A transcription factor atlas of directed differentiation. Joung J, Ma S, Tay T, Geiger-Schuller KR, Kirchgatterer PC, Verdine VK, Guo B, Arias-Garcia MA, Allen WE, Singh A, Kuksenko O, Abudayyeh OO, Gootenberg JS, Fu Z, Macrae RK, Buenrostro JD, Regev A, Zhang F. Cell. 2023 Jan 5;186(1):209-229.e26. doi: 10.1016/j.cell.2022.11.026. PubMed 36608654.
Backbone
  Vector backbone: pLX_TRC317
  Backbone manufacturer: Broad Institute Genetic Perturbation Platform
  Backbone size w/o insert (bp): 8264
  Vector type: Mammalian Expression, Lentiviral
  Selectable markers: Puromycin
Growth in bacteria
  Bacterial resistance: Ampicillin, 100 μg/mL
  Growth temperature: 30°C
  Growth strain: DH5alpha
  Copy number: High Copy
Gene/Insert
  Gene/Insert name: RUNX1T1
  Species: H. sapiens (human)
  Insert size (bp): 1916
  Entrez Gene: RUNX1T1 (a.k.a. AML1-MTG8, AML1T1, CBFA2T1, CDR, ETO, MTG8, ZMYND2)
  Promoter: EF1a
  Cloning method: Unknown
  Sequencing primers: 5′ GGGTGGAGACTGAAGTTAGGCCAG; 3′ CACATAGCGTAAAAGGAGCAACATAG
Terms and licenses: Academic/Nonprofit Terms; Industry Terms: Not Available to Industry
Depositor comments: NM_001198630,NM_001198629,NM_001198627,NM_001198626,NM_001198631,NM_001198628,NM_175634,XM_017013931,XM_011517351,ENST00000613302,ENST00000614812,ENST00000617740,ENST00000265814,ENST00000523629 . The transcription factor ORF portion of this plasmid was synthesized by Genewiz. Please test multiple small colonies in case of plasmid recombination. To make this collection available in a timely manner, a portion of this collection was not fully sequenced by Addgene. If an Addgene verified full plasmid sequence is not available, please contact us prior to placing an order to request the full sequence.
How to cite: TFORF1676 was a gift from Feng Zhang (Addgene plasmid # 143832 ; http://n2t.net/addgene:143832 ; RRID:Addgene_143832)
