[The description below was written by a language model from this plasmid's Addgene catalogue record and pLannotate feature annotations shown in this document.]
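Description:
TFORF1676 is a lentiviral mammalian expression plasmid built on the pLX_TRC317 backbone, one member of a barcoded library of transcription factor open reading frames. It is propagated in E. coli through a high-copy ColE1/pUC-type origin with ampicillin selection (AmpR), and also carries an f1 origin. The depositor notes that the plasmid may recombine, a known tendency of LTR-containing vectors. The sequenced record is about 10.2 kb, consistent with the stated backbone plus insert.

The viral portion has a third-generation, self-inactivating layout. An RSV promoter drives a truncated HIV-1 5' LTR, followed by the Ψ packaging signal with a short gag fragment, the Rev response element for nuclear export of the genomic RNA, a cPPT/CTS element and a ΔU3 3' LTR with a downstream SV40 polyadenylation signal. Inside the LTRs are two expression units. An SV40 early promoter drives puromycin N-acetyltransferase for selection of transduced cells. The human EF-1α promoter drives the human RUNX1T1 coding sequence (also called ETO or MTG8), which encodes a transcriptional corepressor that acts with DNA-binding factors and histone-modifying enzymes. The ORF was made synthetically and corresponds to several listed transcript isoforms. A WPRE downstream of the ORF enhances transcript expression.

According to the record, the construct carries a unique 24-bp barcode, although this is not annotated in the feature table. The barcode allows the ORF to be identified in pooled overexpression screens, such as those examining transcription factor-driven directed differentiation. Several small annotated fragments (U6, small t antigen, lacZα, lacI) appear to be backbone remnants rather than functional parts.
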