Features (pLannotate 1.2.2; 31 found; start..end, strand, type, name):
      5..231     +  promoter       RSV promoter: Rous sarcoma virus enhancer/promoter
    232..412     +  LTR            5' LTR (truncated): truncated 5' long terminal repeat (LTR) from HIV-1
    459..584     +  misc_feature   HIV-1 Ψ: packaging signal of human immunodeficiency virus type 1
    568..931     +  CDS            HIV-1 gag (fragment): gag protein from human immunodeficiency virus 1; gag
   1077..1310    +  misc_feature   RRE: The Rev response element (RRE) of HIV-1 allows for Rev-dependent mRNA export from the nucleus to the cytoplasm.
   1687..1713    +  CDS            Rev (fragment): human immunodeficiency virus 1 (HIV-1) Rev protein; rev; enhances nuclear export of unspliced and incompletely spliced viral mRNAs
   1720..1743    +  promoter       SV40 promoter (fragment): SV40 early promoter
   1744..1815    +  promoter       SV40 promoter (fragment): SV40 enhancer and early promoter
   1839..1974    +  rep_origin     SV40 ori: SV40 origin of replication
   2020..2616    +  CDS            PuroR (fragment): puromycin N-acetyltransferase; pac from Streptomyces; confers resistance to puromycin
   2665..2782    +  misc_feature   cPPT/CTS: central polypurine tract and central termination sequence of HIV-1
   2847..2913    +  CDS            small t antigen (fragment): SV40 (simian virus 40) small t antigen
   2920..4098    +  promoter       EF-1α promoter: strong constitutive promoter for human elongation factor EF-1α
   4115..5926    +  CDS            RUNX1T1: MTG8_HUMAN - Also known as AML1T1, CBFA2T1, CDR, ETO, MTG8, ZMYND2. Experimental evidence at protein level: Swiss-Prot protein existence level 1. Transcriptional corepressor which facilitates transcriptional repression via its association with DNA-binding transcription factors and recruitment of other corepressors and histone-modifying enzymes (PubMed:12559562, PubMed:15203199, PubMed:10688654). Can repress the expression of MMP7 in a ZBTB33-dependent manner (PubMed:23251453). Can repress transactivation mediated by TCF12 (PubMed:16803958). Acts as a negative regulator of adipogenesis (By simi
   5942..5995    +  promoter       U6 promoter (fragment): RNA polymerase III promoter for human U6 snRNA
   6037..6625    +  misc_feature   WPRE: woodchuck hepatitis virus posttranscriptional regulatory element
   6676..6695    +  misc_feature   cPPT/CTS (fragment): central polypurine tract and central termination sequence of HIV-1
   6697..6930    +  LTR            3' LTR (ΔU3): self-inactivating 3' long terminal repeat (LTR) from HIV-1
   7008..7129    +  polyA_signal   SV40 poly(A) signal: SV40 polyadenylation signal
   7169..7304    +  rep_origin     SV40 ori: SV40 origin of replication
   7325..7343    -  promoter       T7 promoter: promoter for bacteriophage T7 RNA polymerase
   7351..7506    +  CDS            lacZα (fragment): LacZα fragment of β-galactosidase; lacZ fragment
   7511..7939    +  rep_origin     f1 ori (sequence partly withheld): f1 bacteriophage origin of replication; arrow indicates direction of (+) strand synthesis
   7992..8096    +  promoter       AmpR promoter: bla
   8097..8957    +  CDS            AmpR: β-lactamase; bla; confers resistance to ampicillin, carbenicillin, and related antibiotics
   9128..9716    +  rep_origin     ori: high-copy-number ColE1/pMB1/pBR322/pUC origin of replication
   9899..9991    +  CDS            lacI (fragment): lac repressor; lacI; The lac repressor binds to the lac operator to inhibit transcription in E. coli. This inhibition can be relieved by adding lactose or isopropyl-β-D-thiogalactopyranoside (IPTG).
  10004..10025   +  protein_bind   CAP binding site: CAP binding activates transcription in the presence of cAMP. E. coli catabolite activator protein
  10040..10070   +  promoter       lac promoter: promoter for the E. coli lac operon
  10078..10094   +  protein_bind   lac operator: The lac repressor binds to the lac operator to inhibit transcription in E. coli. This inhibition can be relieved by adding lactose or isopropyl-β-D-thiogalactopyranoside (IPTG). lac repressor encoded by lacI
  10139..10157   +  promoter       T3 promoter: promoter for bacteriophage T3 RNA polymerase
>Addgene plasmid #143832 | TFORF1676 | addgene full sequence | sequence record 427315 | Addgene NGS Result
TTAATGTAGTCTTATGCAATACTCTTGTAGTCTTGCAACATGGTAACGATGAGTTAGCAACATGCCTTAC
AAGGAGAGAAAAAGCACCGTGCATGCCGATTGGTGGAAGTAAGGTGGTACGATCGTGCCTTATTAGGAAG
GCAACAGACGGGTCTGACATGGATTGGACGAACCACTGAATTGCCGCATTGCAGAGATATTGTATTTAAG
TGCCTAGCTCGATACATAAACGGGTCTCTCTGGTTAGACCAGATCTGAGCCTGGGAGCTCTCTGGCTAAC
TAGGGAACCCACTGCTTAAGCCTCAATAAAGCTTGCCTTGAGTGCTTCAAGTAGTGTGTGCCCGTCTGTT
GTGTGACTCTGGTAACTAGAGATCCCTCAGACCCTTTTAGTCAGTGTGGAAAATCTCTAGCAGTGGCGCC
CGAACAGGGACTTGAAAGCGAAAGGGAAACCAGAGGAGCTCTCTCGACGCAGGACTCGGCTTGCTGAAGC
GCGCACGGCAAGAGGCGAGGGGCGGCGACTGGTGAGTACGCCAAAAATTTTGACTAGCGGAGGCTAGAAG
GAGAGAGATGGGTGCGAGAGCGTCAGTATTAAGCGGGGGAGAATTAGATCGCGATGGGAAAAAATTCGGT
TAAGGCCAGGGGGAAAGAAAAAATATAAATTAAAACATATAGTATGGGCAAGCAGGGAGCTAGAACGATT
CGCAGTTAATCCTGGCCTGTTAGAAACATCAGAAGGCTGTAGACAAATACTGGGACAGCTACAACCATCC
CTTCAGACAGGATCAGAAGAACTTAGATCATTATATAATACAGTAGCAACCCTCTATTGTGTGCATCAAA
GGATAGAGATAAAAGACACCAAGGAAGCTTTAGACAAGATAGAGGAAGAGCAAAACAAAAGTAAGACCAC
CGCACAGCAAGCGGCCGCTGATCTTCAGACCTGGAGGAGGAGATATGAGGGACAATTGGAGAAGTGAATT
ATATAAATATAAAGTAGTAAAAATTGAACCATTAGGAGTAGCACCCACCAAGGCAAAGAGAAGAGTGGTG
CAGAGAGAAAAAAGAGCAGTGGGAATAGGAGCTTTGTTCCTTGGGTTCTTGGGAGCAGCAGGAAGCACTA
TGGGCGCAGCGTCAATGACGCTGACGGTACAGGCCAGACAATTATTGTCTGGTATAGTGCAGCAGCAGAA
CAATTTGCTGAGGGCTATTGAGGCGCAACAGCATCTGTTGCAACTCACAGTCTGGGGCATCAAGCAGCTC
CAGGCAAGAATCCTGGCTGTGGAAAGATACCTAAAGGATCAACAGCTCCTGGGGATTTGGGGTTGCTCTG
GAAAACTCATTTGCACCACTGCTGTGCCTTGGAATGCTAGTTGGAGTAATAAATCTCTGGAACAGATTTG
GAATCACACGACCTGGATGGAGTGGGACAGAGAAATTAACAATTACACAAGCTTAATACACTCCTTAATT
GAAGAATCGCAAAACCAGCAAGAAAAGAATGAACAAGAATTATTGGAATTAGATAAATGGGCAAGTTTGT
GGAATTGGTTTAACATAACAAATTGGCTGTGGTATATAAAATTATTCATAATGATAGTAGGAGGCTTGGT
AGGTTTAAGAATAGTTTTTGCTGTACTTTCTATAGTGAATAGAGTTAGGCAGGGATATTCACCATTATCG
TTTCAGACCCACCTCCCAACCCCGAGGGGACCCATGCATTGCATCTCAATTAGTCAGCAACCAGGTGTGG
AAAGTCCCCAGGCTCCCCAGCAGGCAGAAGTATGCAAAGCATGCGTCTCAATTAGTCAGCAACCATAGTC
CCGCCCCTAACTCCGCCCATCCCGCCCCTAACTCCGCCCAGTTCCGCCCATTCTCCGCCCCATGGCTGAC
TAATTTTTTTTATTTATGCAGAGGCCGAGGCCGCCTCGGCCTCTGAGCTATTCCAGAAGTAGTGAGGAGG
CTTTTTTGGAGGCCTAGGCTTTTGCAAAAAGCTTTCTAGAGGTACCACCGGAGCTTACCATGACCGAGTA
CAAGCCCACGGTGCGCCTCGCCACCCGCGACGACGTCCCCAGGGCCGTACGCACCCTCGCCGCCGCGTTC
GCCGACTACCCCGCCACGCGCCACACCGTCGATCCGGACCGCCACATCGAGCGGGTCACCGAGCTGCAAG
AACTCTTCCTCACGCGCGTCGGGCTCGACATCGGCAAGGTGTGGGTCGCGGACGACGGCGCCGCCGTGGC
GGTCTGGACCACGCCGGAGAGCGTCGAAGCGGGGGCGGTGTTCGCCGAGATCGGCCCGCGCATGGCCGAG
TTGAGCGGTTCCCGGCTGGCCGCGCAGCAACAGATGGAAGGCCTCCTGGCGCCGCACCGGCCCAAGGAGC
CCGCGTGGTTCCTGGCCACCGTCGGCGTCTCGCCCGACCACCAGGGCAAGGGTCTGGGCAGCGCCGTCGT
GCTCCCCGGAGTGGAGGCGGCCGAGCGCGCCGGGGTGCCCGCCTTCCTGGAGACCTCCGCGCCCCGCAAC
CTCCCCTTCTACGAGCGGCTCGGCTTCACCGTCACCGCCGACGTCGAGGTGCCCGAAGGACCGCGCACCT
GGTGCATGACCCGCAAGCCCGGTGCCAGTTAACGAATTCTAGATCTTGAGACAAATGGCAGTATTCATCC
ACAATTTTAAAAGAAAAGGGGGGATTGGGGGGTACAGTGCAGGGGAAAGAATAGTAGACATAATAGCAAC
AGACATACAAACTAAAGAATTACAAAAACAAATTACAAAAATTCAAAATTTTCGGGTTTATTACAGGGAC
AGCAGAGATCCACTTTGGCGCCGGCTCGAGGCCTGCAGGTGCAAAGATGGATAAAGTTTTAAACAGAGAG
GAATCTTTGCAGCTAATGGACCTTCTAGGTCTTGAAAGGAGTGGGAATTGGCTCCGGTGCCCGTCAGTGG
GCAGAGCGCACATCGCCCACAGTCCCCGAGAAGTTGGGGGGAGGGGTCGGCAATTGAACCGGTGCCTAGA
GAAGGTGGCGCGGGGTAAACTGGGAAAGTGATGTCGTGTACTGGCTCCGCCTTTTTCCCGAGGGTGGGGG
AGAACCGTATATAAGTGCAGTAGTCGCCGTGAACGTTCTTTTTCGCAACGGGTTTGCCGCCAGAACACAG
GTAAGTGCCGTGTGTGGTTCCCGCGGGCCTGGCCTCTTTACGGGTTATGGCCCTTGCGTGCCTTGAATTA
CTTCCACCTGGCTGCAGTACGTGATTCTTGATCCCGAGCTTCGGGTTGGAAGTGGGTGGGAGAGTTCGAG
GCCTTGCGCTTAAGGAGCCCCTTCGCCTCGTGCTTGAGTTGAGGCCTGGCCTGGGCGCTGGGGCCGCCGC
GTGCGAATCTGGTGGCACCTTCGCGCCTGTCTCGCTGCTTTCGATAAGTCTCTAGCCATTTAAAATTTTT
GATGACCTGCTGCGACGCTTTTTTTCTGGCAAGATAGTCTTGTAAATGCGGGCCAAGATCTGCACACTGG
TATTTCGGTTTTTGGGGCCGCGGGCGGCGACGGGGCCCGTGCGTCCCAGCGCACATGTTCGGCGAGGCGG
GGCCTGCGAGCGCGGCCACCGAGAATCGGACGGGGGTAGTCTCAAGCTGGCCGGCCTGCTCTGGTGCCTG
GCCTCGCGCCGCCGTGTATCGCCCCGCCCTGGGCGGCAAGGCTGGCCCGGTCGGCACCAGTTGCGTGAGC
GGAAAGATGGCCGCTTCCCGGCCCTGCTGCAGGGAGCTCAAAATGGAGGACGCGGCGCTCGGGAGAGCGG
GCGGGTGAGTCACCCACACAAAGGAAAAGGGCCTTTCCGTCCTCAGCCGTCGCTTCATGTGACTCCACGG
AGTACCGGGCGCCGTCCAGGCACCTCGATTAGTTCTCGAGCTTTTGGAGTACGTCGTCTTTAGGTTGGGG
GGAGGGGTTTTATGCGATGGAGTTTCCCCACACTGAGTGGGTGGAGACTGAAGTTAGGCCAGCTTGGCAC
TTGATGTAATTCTCCTTGGAATTTGCCCTTTTTGAGTTTGGATCTTGGTTCATTCTCAAGCCTCAGACAG
TGGTTCAAAGTTTTTTTCTTCCATTTCAGGTGTCGTGAGGCTAGCACCGCCACCATGATATCTGTCAAAA
GAAACACTTGGAGAGCACTGAGTTTAGTAATAGGTGACTGCCGGAAAAAAGGGAACTTTGAATATTGTCA
AGATCGTACTGAGAAGCACTCCACAATGCCAGACTCACCTGTGGATGTGAAGACGCAATCTAGGCTGACT
CCTCCAACAATGCCACCTCCCCCAACTACTCAAGGAGCTCCAAGAACCAGTTCATTTACACCGACAACGT
TAACTAATGGCACGAGCCATTCTCCTACAGCCTTGAATGGCGCCCCCTCACCACCCAATGGCTTCAGCAA
TGGGCCTTCCTCTTCTTCCTCCTCCTCTCTGGCTAATCAACAGCTGCCCCCAGCCTGTGGTGCCAGGCAA
CTCAGCAAGCTGAAAAGGTTCCTTACTACCCTGCAGCAGTTTGGCAATGACATTTCACCCGAGATAGGAG
AAAGAGTTCGCACCCTCGTTCTGGGACTAGTGAACTCCACTTTGACAATTGAAGAATTTCATTCCAAACT
GCAAGAAGCTACTAACTTCCCACTGAGACCTTTTGTCATCCCATTTTTGAAGGCCAACTTGCCCCTGCTG
CAGCGTGAGCTCCTCCACTGCGCAAGACTGGCCAAACAGAACCCTGCCCAGTACCTCGCCCAGCATGAAC
AGCTGCTTCTGGATGCCAGCACCACCTCACCTGTTGACTCCTCAGAGCTGCTTCTCGATGTGAACGAAAA
CGGGAAGAGGCGAACTCCAGACAGAACCAAAGAAAATGGCTTTGACAGAGAGCCTTTGCACTCAGAACAT
CCAAGCAAGCGACCATGCACTATTAGCCCAGGCCAGCGGTACAGTCCAAATAACGGCTTATCCTACCAGC
CCAATGGCCTGCCTCACCCTACCCCACCTCCACCTCAGCATTACCGTTTGGATGATATGGCCATTGCCCA
CCACTACAGGGACTCCTATCGACACCCCAGCCACAGGGACCTCAGGGACAGAAACAGACCTATGGGGTTG
CATGGCACACGTCAAGAAGAAATGATTGATCACAGACTAACAGACAGAGAATGGGCAGAAGAGTGGAAAC
ATCTTGACCATCTGTTAAACTGCATAATGGACATGGTAGAAAAAACAAGGCGATCTCTCACCGTACTAAG
GCGGTGTCAAGAAGCAGACCGGGAAGAATTGAATTACTGGATCCGGCGGTACAGTGACGCCGAGGACTTA
AAAAAAGGTGGCGGCAGTAGCAGCAGCCACTCTAGGCAGCAGAGTCCCGTCAACCCAGACCCAGTTGCAC
TAGACGCGCATCGGGAATTCCTTCACAGGCCTGCGTCTGGATACGTGCCAGAGGAGATCTGGAAGAAAGC
TGAGGAGGCCGTCAATGAGGTGAAGCGCCAGGCGATGACGGAGCTGCAGAAGGCCGTGTCTGAGGCGGAG
CGGAAAGCCCACGACATGATCACAACAGAGAGGGCCAAGATGGAGCGCACGGTCGCCGAGGCCAAACGGC
AGGCGGCGGAGGACGCACTGGCAGTTATCAATCAGCAGGAGGATTCAAGCGAGAGTTGCTGGAATTGTGG
CCGTAAAGCGAGTGAAACCTGCAGTGGCTGTAACACAGCCCGATACTGTGGCTCATTTTGCCAGCACAAA
GACTGGGAGAAGCACCATCACATCTGTGGACAGACCCTGCAGGCCCAGCAGCAGGGAGACACACCTGCAG
TCAGCTCCTCTGTCACGCCCAACAGCGGGGCTGGGAGCCCGATGGACACACCACCAGCAGCCACTCCGAG
GTCAACCACCCCGGGAACCCCTTCCACCATAGAGACAACCCCTCGCTAGTAATGAACTAGTCCGTAACTT
GAAAGTATTTCGATTTCTTGGCTTTATATATCTTGTGGAAAGGACGATCGTTACTATCGTAATGGCAGAA
CACGCGTTAAGTCGACAATCAACCTCTGGATTACAAAATTTGTGAAAGATTGACTGGTATTCTTAACTAT
GTTGCTCCTTTTACGCTATGTGGATACGCTGCTTTAATGCCTTTGTATCATGCTATTGCTTCCCGTATGG
CTTTCATTTTCTCCTCCTTGTATAAATCCTGGTTGCTGTCTCTTTATGAGGAGTTGTGGCCCGTTGTCAG
GCAACGTGGCGTGGTGTGCACTGTGTTTGCTGACGCAACCCCCACTGGTTGGGGCATTGCCACCACCTGT
CAGCTCCTTTCCGGGACTTTCGCTTTCCCCCTCCCTATTGCCACGGCGGAACTCATCGCCGCCTGCCTTG
CCCGCTGCTGGACAGGGGCTCGGCTGTTGGGCACTGACAATTCCGTGGTGTTGTCGGGGAAATCATCGTC
CTTTCCTTGGCTGCTCGCCTGTGTTGCCACCTGGATTCTGCGCGGGACGTCCTTCTGCTACGTCCCTTCG
GCCCTCAATCCAGCGGACCTTCCTTCCCGCGGCCTGCTGCCGGCTCTGCGGCCTCTTCCGCGTCTTCGCC
TTCGCCCTCAGACGAGTCGGATCTCCCTTTGGGCCGCCTCCCCGCGTCGACTTTAAGACCAATGACTTAC
AAGGCAGCTGTAGATCTTAGCCACTTTTTAAAAGAAAAGGGGGGACTGGAAGGGCTAATTCACTCCCAAC
GAAGACAAGATCTGCTTTTTGCTTGTACTGGGTCTCTCTGGTTAGACCAGATCTGAGCCTGGGAGCTCTC
TGGCTAACTAGGGAACCCACTGCTTAAGCCTCAATAAAGCTTGCCTTGAGTGCTTCAAGTAGTGTGTGCC
CGTCTGTTGTGTGACTCTGGTAACTAGAGATCCCTCAGACCCTTTTAGTCAGTGTGGAAAATCTCTAGCA
GTACGTATAGTAGTTCATGTCATCTTATTATTCAGTATTTATAACTTGCAAAGAAATGAATATCAGAGAG
TGAGAGGAACTTGTTTATTGCAGCTTATAATGGTTACAAATAAAGCAATAGCATCACAAATTTCACAAAT
AAAGCATTTTTTTCACTGCATTCTAGTTGTGGTTTGTCCAAACTCATCAATGTATCTTATCATGTCTGGC
TCTAGCTATCCCGCCCCTAACTCCGCCCATCCCGCCCCTAACTCCGCCCAGTTCCGCCCATTCTCCGCCC
CATGGCTGACTAATTTTTTTTATTTATGCAGAGGCCGAGGCCGCCTCGGCCTCTGAGCTATTCCAGAAGT
AGTGAGGAGGCTTTTTTGGAGGCCTAGGGACGTACCCAATTCGCCCTATAGTGAGTCGTATTACGCGCGC
TCACTGGCCGTCGTTTTACAACGTCGTGACTGGGAAAACCCTGGCGTTACCCAACTTAATCGCCTTGCAG
CACATCCCCCTTTCGCCAGCTGGCGTAATAGCGAAGAGGCCCGCACCGATCGCCCTTCCCAACAGTTGCG
CAGCCTGAATGGCGAATGGG
[124 nt withheld, positions 7511-7634]
C
[91 nt withheld, positions 7636-7726]
A
[49 nt withheld, positions 7728-7776]
CCTTTGACGTTGGAGTCCACGTTCTTT
[37 nt withheld, positions 7804-7840]
ACCCTATCTCGGTCTATTCTTTTGATTTATAAGGGATTTTGCCGATTTCGGCCTATTGGTTAAAAAATGA
GCTGATTTAACAAAAATTTAACGCGAATTTTAACAAAATATTAACGCTTACAATTTAGGTGGCACTTTTC
GGGGAAATGTGCGCGGAACCCCTATTTGTTTATTTTTCTAAATACATTCAAATATGTATCCGCTCATGAG
ACAATAACCCTGATAAATGCTTCAATAATATTGAAAAAGGAAGAGTATGAGTATTCAACATTTCCGTGTC
GCCCTTATTCCCTTTTTTGCGGCATTTTGCCTTCCTGTTTTTGCTCACCCAGAAACGCTGGTGAAAGTAA
AAGATGCTGAAGATCAGTTGGGTGCACGAGTGGGTTACATCGAACTGGATCTCAACAGCGGTAAGATCCT
TGAGAGTTTTCGCCCCGAAGAACGTTTTCCAATGATGAGCACTTTTAAAGTTCTGCTATGTGGCGCGGTA
TTATCCCGTATTGACGCCGGGCAAGAGCAACTCGGTCGCCGCATACACTATTCTCAGAATGACTTGGTTG
AGTACTCACCAGTCACAGAAAAGCATCTTACGGATGGCATGACAGTAAGAGAATTATGCAGTGCTGCCAT
AACCATGAGTGATAACACTGCGGCCAACTTACTTCTGACAACGATCGGAGGACCGAAGGAGCTAACCGCT
TTTTTGCACAACATGGGGGATCATGTAACTCGCCTTGATCGTTGGGAACCGGAGCTGAATGAAGCCATAC
CAAACGACGAGCGTGACACCACGATGCCTGTAGCAATGGCAACAACGTTGCGCAAACTATTAACTGGCGA
ACTACTTACTCTAGCTTCCCGGCAACAATTAATAGACTGGATGGAGGCGGATAAAGTTGCAGGACCACTT
CTGCGCTCGGCCCTTCCGGCTGGCTGGTTTATTGCTGATAAATCTGGAGCCGGTGAGCGTGGGTCTCGCG
GTATCATTGCAGCACTGGGGCCAGATGGTAAGCCCTCCCGTATCGTAGTTATCTACACGACGGGGAGTCA
GGCAACTATGGATGAACGAAATAGACAGATCGCTGAGATAGGTGCCTCACTGATTAAGCATTGGTAACTG
TCAGACCAAGTTTACTCATATATACTTTAGATTGATTTAAAACTTCATTTTTAATTTAAAAGGATCTAGG
TGAAGATCCTTTTTGATAATCTCATGACCAAAATCCCTTAACGTGAGTTTTCGTTCCACTGAGCGTCAGA
CCCCGTAGAAAAGATCAAAGGATCTTCTTGAGATCCTTTTTTTCTGCGCGTAATCTGCTGCTTGCAAACA
AAAAAACCACCGCTACCAGCGGTGGTTTGTTTGCCGGATCAAGAGCTACCAACTCTTTTTCCGAAGGTAA
CTGGCTTCAGCAGAGCGCAGATACCAAATACTGTTCTTCTAGTGTAGCCGTAGTTAGGCCACCACTTCAA
GAACTCTGTAGCACCGCCTACATACCTCGCTCTGCTAATCCTGTTACCAGTGGCTGCTGCCAGTGGCGAT
AAGTCGTGTCTTACCGGGTTGGACTCAAGACGATAGTTACCGGATAAGGCGCAGCGGTCGGGCTGAACGG
GGGGTTCGTGCACACAGCCCAGCTTGGAGCGAACGACCTACACCGAACTGAGATACCTACAGCGTGAGCT
ATGAGAAAGCGCCACGCTTCCCGAAGGGAGAAAGGCGGACAGGTATCCGGTAAGCGGCAGGGTCGGAACA
GGAGAGCGCACGAGGGAGCTTCCAGGGGGAAACGCCTGGTATCTTTATAGTCCTGTCGGGTTTCGCCACC
TCTGACTTGAGCGTCGATTTTTGTGATGCTCGTCAGGGGGGCGGAGCCTATGGAAAAACGCCAGCAACGC
GGCCTTTTTACGGTTCCTGGCCTTTTGCTGGCCTTTTGCTCACATGTTCTTTCCTGCGTTATCCCCTGAT
TCTGTGGATAACCGTATTACCGCCTTTGAGTGAGCTGATACCGCTCGCCGCAGCCGAACGACCGAGCGCA
GCGAGTCAGTGAGCGAGGAAGCGGAAGAGCGCCCAATACGCAAACCGCCTCTCCCCGCGCGTTGGCCGAT
TCATTAATGCAGCTGGCACGACAGGTTTCCCGACTGGAAAGCGGGCAGTGAGCGCAACGCAATTAATGTG
AGTTAGCTCACTCATTAGGCACCCCAGGCTTTACACTTTATGCTTCCGGCTCGTATGTTGTGTGGAATTG
TGAGCGGATAACAATTTCACACAGGAAACAGCTATGACCATGATTACGCCAAGCGCGCAATTAACCCTCA
CTAAAGGGAACAAAAGCTGGAGCTGCAAGC
