>Addgene plasmid #143832 | TFORF1676 | depositor partial sequence | sequence record 283623 | Insert
ACCGCCACCATGATATCTGTCAAAAGAAACACTTGGAGAGCACTGAGTTTAGTAATAGGTGACTGCCGGA
AAAAAGGGAACTTTGAATATTGTCAAGATCGTACTGAGAAGCACTCCACAATGCCAGACTCACCTGTGGA
TGTGAAGACGCAATCTAGGCTGACTCCTCCAACAATGCCACCTCCCCCAACTACTCAAGGAGCTCCAAGA
ACCAGTTCATTTACACCGACAACGTTAACTAATGGCACGAGCCATTCTCCTACAGCCTTGAATGGCGCCC
CCTCACCACCCAATGGCTTCAGCAATGGGCCTTCCTCTTCTTCCTCCTCCTCTCTGGCTAATCAACAGCT
GCCCCCAGCCTGTGGTGCCAGGCAACTCAGCAAGCTGAAAAGGTTCCTTACTACCCTGCAGCAGTTTGGC
AATGACATTTCACCCGAGATAGGAGAAAGAGTTCGCACCCTCGTTCTGGGACTAGTGAACTCCACTTTGA
CAATTGAAGAATTTCATTCCAAACTGCAAGAAGCTACTAACTTCCCACTGAGACCTTTTGTCATCCCATT
TTTGAAGGCCAACTTGCCCCTGCTGCAGCGTGAGCTCCTCCACTGCGCAAGACTGGCCAAACAGAACCCT
GCCCAGTACCTCGCCCAGCATGAACAGCTGCTTCTGGATGCCAGCACCACCTCACCTGTTGACTCCTCAG
AGCTGCTTCTCGATGTGAACGAAAACGGGAAGAGGCGAACTCCAGACAGAACCAAAGAAAATGGCTTTGA
CAGAGAGCCTTTGCACTCAGAACATCCAAGCAAGCGACCATGCACTATTAGCCCAGGCCAGCGGTACAGT
CCAAATAACGGCTTATCCTACCAGCCCAATGGCCTGCCTCACCCTACCCCACCTCCACCTCAGCATTACC
GTTTGGATGATATGGCCATTGCCCACCACTACAGGGACTCCTATCGACACCCCAGCCACAGGGACCTCAG
GGACAGAAACAGACCTATGGGGTTGCATGGCACACGTCAAGAAGAAATGATTGATCACAGACTAACAGAC
AGAGAATGGGCAGAAGAGTGGAAACATCTTGACCATCTGTTAAACTGCATAATGGACATGGTAGAAAAAA
CAAGGCGATCTCTCACCGTACTAAGGCGGTGTCAAGAAGCAGACCGGGAAGAATTGAATTACTGGATCCG
GCGGTACAGTGACGCCGAGGACTTAAAAAAAGGTGGCGGCAGTAGCAGCAGCCACTCTAGGCAGCAGAGT
CCCGTCAACCCAGACCCAGTTGCACTAGACGCGCATCGGGAATTCCTTCACAGGCCTGCGTCTGGATACG
TGCCAGAGGAGATCTGGAAGAAAGCTGAGGAGGCCGTCAATGAGGTGAAGCGCCAGGCGATGACGGAGCT
GCAGAAGGCCGTGTCTGAGGCGGAGCGGAAAGCCCACGACATGATCACAACAGAGAGGGCCAAGATGGAG
CGCACGGTCGCCGAGGCCAAACGGCAGGCGGCGGAGGACGCACTGGCAGTTATCAATCAGCAGGAGGATT
CAAGCGAGAGTTGCTGGAATTGTGGCCGTAAAGCGAGTGAAACCTGCAGTGGCTGTAACACAGCCCGATA
CTGTGGCTCATTTTGCCAGCACAAAGACTGGGAGAAGCACCATCACATCTGTGGACAGACCCTGCAGGCC
CAGCAGCAGGGAGACACACCTGCAGTCAGCTCCTCTGTCACGCCCAACAGCGGGGCTGGGAGCCCGATGG
ACACACCACCAGCAGCCACTCCGAGGTCAACCACCCCGGGAACCCCTTCCACCATAGAGACAACCCCTCG
CTAGTAATGAACTAGTCCGTAACTTGAAAGTATTTCGATTTCTTGGCTTTATATATCTTGTGGAAAGGAC
GATCGTTACTATCGTAATGGCAGAAC
