>Addgene plasmid #143832 | TFORF1676 | depositor partial sequence | sequence record 283624 | Barcode
TCGTTACTATCGTAATGGCAGAAC
